>Addgene plasmid #47573 | pGEX-4T-1 3xFlag-ERK2 | addgene partial sequence | sequence record 69703 | pGEX5
GCGTGGATCTATGGATTACAAGGATGACGACGATAAGGATTACAAGGATGACGACGATAAGGATTACAAG
GATGACGACGATAAGGGATCCATGGCGGCGGCGGCGGCGGGCCCGGAGATGGTCCGCGGGCAGGTGTTCG
ACGTGGGGCCGCGCTACACTAATCTCTCGTACATCGGAGAAGGCGCCTACGGCATGGTTTGTTCTGCTTA
TGATAATCTCAACAAAGTTCGAGTTGCTATCAAGAAAATCAGTCCTTTTGAGCACCAGACCTACTGTCAG
AGAACCCTGAGAGAGATAAAAATCCTACTGCGCTTCAGACATGAGAACATCATCGGCATCAATGACATCA
TCCGGGCACCAACCATTGAGCAGATGAAAGATGTATATATAGTACAGGACCTCATGGAGACAGATCTTTA
CAAGCTCTTGAAGACACAGCACCTCAGCAATGATCATATCTGCTATTTTCTTTATCAGATCCTGAGAGGA
TTAAAGTATATACATTCAGCTAATGTTCTGCACCGTGACCTCAAGCCTTCCAACCTCCTGCTGAACACCA
CTTGTGATCTCAAGATCTGTGACTTTGGCCTTGCCCGTGTTGCAGATCCAGACCATGATCATACAGGGTT
CTTGACAGAGTATGTAGCCACGCGTTGGTACAGAGCTCCAGAAATTATGTTGAATTCCAAGGGTTATACC
AAGTCCATTGATATTTGGTCTGTGGGCTGCATCCTGGCAGAGATGCTATCCAACAGGCCTATCTTCCCAG
GAAAGCATTACCTTGACCAGCTGAATCACATCCTGGGTATTCTTGGATCTCCATCACAGGAAGATCTGAA
TTGTATAATAAATTTAAAAGCTAGAAACTATTTGCTTTCTCTCCCGCACAAAAATAAGGTGCCGTGGAAC
A
