[The description below was written by a language model from this plasmid's Addgene catalogue record.]
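Description:
pGEX-4T-1 3xFlag-ERK2 is a bacterial expression plasmid of about 6.1 kb for producing rat ERK2 (Mapk1, also called p42-MAPK) as a recombinant fusion protein in E. coli. It is built on the pGEX-4T-1 backbone, a GST-fusion vector. It is selected with ampicillin and is listed as low copy, with the expression strain BL21 as the recorded host. No feature table accompanies the record, so the promoter and origin are not explicitly stated. pGEX-series vectors generally drive the GST fusion from an IPTG-inducible tac promoter under control of a vector-borne lacI repressor, and the 4T series carries a thrombin cleavage site after GST.

The backbone was modified by inserting a 3xFlag epitope at the BamHI site of the polylinker. This regenerated BamHI downstream of the tag, and a unique HindIII site was added between BamHI and EcoRI. The roughly 1.1 kb ERK2 coding sequence, derived in part from an earlier deposited plasmid, was cloned between BamHI and SalI, with both sites preserved. The encoded protein therefore reads GST, then 3xFlag, then ERK2, with both tags N-terminal. GST allows affinity purification on glutathione resin, while the 3xFlag epitope gives an independent handle for capture or detection with anti-Flag antibodies.

The stated purpose is bacterial production of GST-3xFlag-tagged ERK2. The associated publication describes a high-throughput assay for phosphoprotein-specific phosphatase activity in cell extracts, which suggests the purified protein serves as a substrate in that kind of assay, although the record does not spell out how it is used.
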