Addgene plasmid #47573: pGEX-4T-1 3xFlag-ERK2
Purpose: Bacterial expression plasmid for GST-3xFlag-tagged ERK2
Depositing lab: Kevin Janes. Depositing organization: University of Virginia. Publication: A high-throughput assay for phosphoprotein-specific phosphatase activity in cellular extracts. Bose AK, Janes KA. Mol Cell Proteomics. 2013 Mar;12(3):797-806. doi: 10.1074/mcp.O112.024059. Epub 2012 Dec 11. PubMed 23233447.
Backbone
  Vector backbone: pGEX-4T-1
  Backbone manufacturer: Amersham
  Backbone size w/o insert (bp): 5053
  Total vector size (bp): 6130
  Modifications to backbone: 3xFlag tag inserted at BamHI site of pGEX-4T-1, regenerating the BamHI site downstream of 3xFlag, with a unique HindIII site added between the BamHI and EcoRI sites of pGEX-4T-1.
  Vector type: Bacterial Expression
Growth in bacteria
  Bacterial resistance: Ampicillin, 100 μg/mL
  Growth temperature: 37°C
  Growth strain: BL21
  Copy number: Low Copy
Gene/Insert
  Gene/Insert name: ERK2 (alt names: MAPK1; p42-MAPK)
  Species: R. norvegicus (rat)
  Insert size (bp): 1077
  GenBank ID: NM_053842
  Entrez Gene: Mapk1 (a.k.a. ERK-2, ERT1, Erk2, p42-MAPK)
  Tag / fusion protein: GST (N terminal on backbone); 3xFlag (N terminal on backbone)
  Cloning method: Restriction Enzyme; 5′ cloning site BamHI (not destroyed); 3′ cloning site SalI (not destroyed)
  Sequencing primers: 5′ pGEX 5'; 3′ pGEX 3'
Resource information
  A portion of this plasmid was derived from a plasmid made by: Addgene plasmid #8974.
Terms and licenses: Academic/Nonprofit Terms; Industry Terms: Not Available to Industry
How to cite: pGEX-4T-1 3xFlag-ERK2 was a gift from Kevin Janes (Addgene plasmid # 47573 ; http://n2t.net/addgene:47573 ; RRID:Addgene_47573)
